Addgene plasmid #227349: pHS201-ophi
Purpose: Heterologous production of ophiobolin C in Aspergillus oryzae
Depositing lab: Jun-ichi Maruyama. Depositing organization: The University of Tokyo.
Backbone
  Vector backbone: pUC19
  Vector type: Synthetic Biology
Growth in bacteria
  Bacterial resistance: Ampicillin, 100 μg/mL
  Growth temperature: 37°C
  Growth strain: DH5alpha
  Copy number: High Copy
Gene/Insert
  Gene/Insert name: The hoomlogous regions of the HS201 locus and expression cassettes of the AcOS, oblDBm, and oblBBm genes
  Species: Bipolaris maydis and Aspergillus calidoustus
  Cloning method: Ligation Independent Cloning
Terms and licenses: Academic/Nonprofit Terms; Industry Terms: Not Available to Industry
Depositor comments: AcOS, oblDBm, oblBBm
How to cite: pHS201-ophi was a gift from Jun-ichi Maruyama (Addgene plasmid # 227349 ; http://n2t.net/addgene:227349 ; RRID:Addgene_227349)
