[The description below was written by a language model from this plasmid's Addgene catalogue record and pLannotate feature annotations shown in this document.]
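Description:
pHS201-ophi is a pUC19-based integration (donor) plasmid of about 16.9 kb, built for heterologous production of the sesterterpene ophiobolin C in the filamentous fungus Aspergillus oryzae. In E. coli it is maintained at high copy through the ColE1/pUC origin and selected with ampicillin via the bla gene and its promoter. Remnants of the pUC19 lac region (lacZα fragment, lac promoter and operator, partial multiple cloning site) flank the cloned payload. No fungal replication origin is annotated, consistent with a design that relies on chromosomal integration rather than episomal maintenance.

According to the catalogue entry, the insert consists of regions homologous to the A. oryzae HS201 locus surrounding three expression cassettes. These carry AcOS from Aspergillus calidoustus and oblDBm and oblBBm from Bipolaris maydis. The automated annotation agrees with this. Two adjacent segments match the bifunctional sesterterpene synthase oblA, which has prenyl transferase and terpene cyclase activities and makes ophiobolin F via geranylfarnesyl diphosphate; these presumably correspond to AcOS split by an intron. A long open reading frame is matched to an A. oryzae ABC efflux transporter (atrG), which probably represents the oblD cassette. Two further segments match the cytochrome P450 monooxygenase oblB, which acts downstream of the synthase in the pathway. The homology arms would direct the three-gene pathway into the HS201 site by homologous recombination.

Short hits to ptrA (the pyrithiamine resistance marker) and to a proteasome subunit gene sit near the ends of the insert. They are only fragments and may simply reflect genomic sequence in the arms, so a functional fungal selection marker cannot be confirmed. The promoters and terminators driving each cassette are not stated in the record.
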