Features (pLannotate 1.2.2; 18 found; start..end, strand, type, name):
    137..236     +  misc_feature   bom (fragment): basis of mobility region from pBR322
    242..399     -  CDS            lacZα (fragment): LacZα fragment of β-galactosidase; lacZ fragment
    415..1094    +  CDS            ptrA (fragment): pyrithiamine resistance protein (Kubodera et al., 2000); ptrA of Aspergillus oryzae; useful as a dominant selectable marker in Aspergillus
   2095..2373    +  CDS            oblA (fragment): OBLA_ASPCL - Experimental evidence at protein level: Swiss-Prot protein existence level 1. Bifunctional sesterterpene synthase; part of the gene cluster that mediates the biosynthesis of the sesterterpenes ophiobolins, fungal phytotoxins with potential anti-cancer activities (PubMed:23324037, PubMed:27116000, PubMed:28362483). The first step of the pathway is performed by the sesterterpene synthase oblA that possesses both prenyl transferase and terpene cyclase activity, converting isopentenyl diphosphate and dimethylallyl diphosphate into geranylfarnesyl diphosphate (GFPP) and further convert
   2421..4403    +  CDS            oblA (fragment): OBLA_ASPCL - Experimental evidence at protein level: Swiss-Prot protein existence level 1. Bifunctional sesterterpene synthase; part of the gene cluster that mediates the biosynthesis of the sesterterpenes ophiobolins, fungal phytotoxins with potential anti-cancer activities (PubMed:23324037, PubMed:27116000, PubMed:28362483). The first step of the pathway is performed by the sesterterpene synthase oblA that possesses both prenyl transferase and terpene cyclase activity, converting isopentenyl diphosphate and dimethylallyl diphosphate into geranylfarnesyl diphosphate (GFPP) and further convert
   5273..9706    +  CDS            atrG: ATRG_ASPOR - Experimental evidence at protein level: Swiss-Prot protein existence level 1. Pleiotropic ABC efflux transporter involved in the basal level of azole susceptibility (PubMed:30011258). Confers resistance to miconazole and clotrimazole (PubMed:30011258). From Aspergillus oryzae (strain ATCC 42149 / RIB 40) (Yellow koji mold).
  10682..12055   +  CDS            oblB (fragment): OBLB_COCH5 - Experimental evidence at protein level: Swiss-Prot protein existence level 1. Cytochrome P450 monooxygenase; part of the gene cluster that mediates the biosynthesis of the sesterterpenes ophiobolins, fungal phytotoxins with potential anti-cancer activities (PubMed:27116000). The first step of the pathway is performed by the sesterterpene synthase oblA that possesses both prenyl transferase and terpene cyclase activity, converting isopentenyl diphosphate and dimethylallyl diphosphate into geranylfarnesyl diphosphate (GFPP) and further converting GFPP into ophiobolin F, respectively
  12135..12602   +  CDS            oblB (fragment): OBLB_ASPCL - Experimental evidence at protein level: Swiss-Prot protein existence level 1. Cytochrome P450 monooxygenase; part of the gene cluster that mediates the biosynthesis of the sesterterpenes ophiobolins, fungal phytotoxins with potential anti-cancer activities (PubMed:23324037, PubMed:27116000). The first step of the pathway is performed by the sesterterpene synthase oblA that possesses both prenyl transferase and terpene cyclase activity, converting isopentenyl diphosphate and dimethylallyl diphosphate into geranylfarnesyl diphosphate (GFPP) and further converting GFPP into ophioboli
  13118..13249   -  CDS            sem-1 (fragment): SEM1_NEUCR - Protein inferred from homology: Swiss-Prot protein existence level 3. Subunit of the 26S proteasome which plays a role in ubiquitin-dependent proteolysis. From Neurospora crassa (strain ATCC 24698 / 74-OR23-1A / CBS 708.71 / DSM 1257 / FGSC 987).
  14601..14638   +  misc_feature   MCS (fragment): pUC18/19 multiple cloning site
  14673..14695   -  protein_bind   lac operator (fragment): The lac repressor binds to the lac operator to inhibit transcription in E. coli. This inhibition can be relieved by adding lactose or isopropyl-β-D-thiogalactopyranoside (IPTG). lac repressor encoded by lacI
  14699..14729   -  promoter       lac promoter: promoter for the E. coli lac operon
  14744..14765   -  protein_bind   CAP binding site: CAP binding activates transcription in the presence of cAMP. E. coli catabolite activator protein
  14778..14870   -  CDS            lacI (fragment): lac repressor; lacI; The lac repressor binds to the lac operator to inhibit transcription in E. coli. This inhibition can be relieved by adding lactose or isopropyl-β-D-thiogalactopyranoside (IPTG).
  15053..15641   -  rep_origin     ori: high-copy-number ColE1/pMB1/pBR322/pUC origin of replication
  15812..16672   -  CDS            AmpR: β-lactamase; bla; confers resistance to ampicillin, carbenicillin, and related antibiotics
  16673..16777   -  promoter       AmpR promoter: bla
  16872..35      +  CDS            rop (fragment) (across the origin): Rop protein, which maintains plasmids at low copy number; rop
>Addgene plasmid #227349 | pHS201-ophi | addgene full sequence | sequence record 459986 | Addgene NGS Result
TCGCGCGTTTCGGTGATGACGGTGAAAACCTCTGACACATGCAGCTCCCGGAGACGGTCACAGCTTGTCT
GTAAGCGGATGCCGGGAGCAGACAAGCCCGTCAGGGCGCGTCAGCGGGTGTTGGCGGGTGTCGGGGCTGG
CTTAACTATGCGGCATCAGAGCAGATTGTACTGAGAGTGCACCATATGCGGTGTGAAATACCGCACAGAT
GCGTAAGGAGAAAATACCGCATCAGGCGCCATTCGCCATTCAGGCTGCGCAACTGTTGGGAAGGGCGATC
GGTGCGGGCCTCTTCGCTATTACGCCAGCTGGCGAAAGGGGGATGTGCTGCAAGGCGATTAAGTTGGGTA
ACGCCAGGGTTTTCCCAGTCACGACGTTGTAAAACGACGGCCAGTGAATTCGAGCTCGGTACCCTGCACT
CAGCTTTCCGGAACTAACGTGCAATAGGTGGCGGTGCCTGGTTGGGTGGCCAACTCTTTTCTGCTATGGT
CATGCGCCGTCCCGCGGAAGTCTTCCTGAACGAGCTGGGTGTTCCTTACGAAGAGGACGCAAACCCCAAC
TACGTTGTCGTCAAGCACGCCTCCCTGTTTACCTCGACACTCATGTCGAAGGTTCTCTCCTTCCCCAATG
TCAAGCTCTTCAATGCTACCGCTGTTGAGGACTTGATCACCCGTCCGACCGAGAACGGCAACCCCCAGAT
TGCTGGTGTTGTCGTCAACTGGACGCTGGTCACCCTTCACCACGATGATCACTCCTGCATGGACCCCAAC
ACTATCAACGCTCCTGTCATCATCAGTACCACTGGTCACGATGGGCCATTCGGCGCCTTCTGTGCGAAGC
GCTTGGTGTCCATGGGCAGCGTCGACAAGCTAGGTGGCATGCGTGGTCTCGACATGAACTCGGCCGAGGA
TGCCATCGTCAAGAACACCCGCGAGGTTACTAAGGGCTTGATCATCGGCGGTATGGAGCTGTCTGAAATT
GATGGCTTTAACCGCATGGGCCCTACCTTCGGTGCCATGGTTCTCAGTGGTGTCAAGGCTGCCGAGGAGG
CATTGAAGGTGTTCGACGAGCGTCAGCGCGAGTGTGCTGAGTAAATGACTCACTACCCGAATGGGTTCAG
TGCATGAACCGGATTTGTCTTACGGTCTTTGACGATAGGGGAATGATGATTATGTGATAGTTCTGAGATT
TGAATGAACTCGTTAGCTCGTAATCCACATGCATATGTAAATGGCTGTGTCCCGTATGTAACGGTGGGGC
ATTCTAGAATAATTATGTGTAACAAGAAAGACAGTATAATACAAACAAAGATGCAAGAGCGGCTCATCGT
CACCCCATGATAGTCATACTCATTCCAACTTCTGCCCAGTTCCACCACTTTTCTCGACTAATTCTTTCGC
ATTCCGCCACTTGTCCCGCGGCACAGAGCCCACTACCCGAATCGATAGAACTACTCATTTTTATATAGAA
GTCAGAATTCATGGTGTTTTGATCATTTTAAATTTTTATATGGCGGGTGGTGGGCAACTCGCTTGCGCGG
GCAACTCGCTTACCGATTACGTTAGGGCTGATATTTACGTAAAAATCGTCAAGGGATGCAAGACCAAAGT
AGTAAAACCCCGGAGTCAACAGCATCCAAGCCCAAGTCCTTCACGGAGAAACCCCAGCGTCCACATCACG
AGCGAAGGACCACCTCTAGGCATCGGACGCACCATCCAATTAGAAGCAGCAAAGCGAAACAGCCCAAGAA
AAAGGTCGGCCCGTCGGCCTTTTCTGCAACGCTGATCACGGGCAGCGATCCAACCAACACCCTCCAGAGT
GACTAGGGGCGGAAATTTAAAGGGATTAATTTCCACTCAACCACAAATCACAGTCGTCCCCGGTATTGTC
CTGCAGAATGCAATTTAAACTCTTCTGCGAATCGCTTGGATTCCCCGCCCCTGGCCGTAGAGCTTAAAGT
ATGTCCCTTGTCGATGCGATGTATCACAACATATAAATACTAGCAAGGGATGCCATGCTTGGAGGATAGC
AACCGACAACATCACATCAAGCTCTCCCTTCTCTGAACAATAAACCCCACAGAAGGCATTTCCCATGGCC
TGCAAGTACTCGACACTCATCGACTCCTCCCTGTACGACAGGGAAGGTCTTTGCCCCGGAATTGATCTCA
GGAGACATGTCGCCGGTGAGCTTGAAGAGGTCGGTGCTTTCAGGGCCCAAGAAGACTGGCGCCGTTTGGT
TGGTCCCCTTCCAAAGCCTTATGCGGGCCTCTTAGGACCCGACTTTAGCTTCATAACCGGCGCGGTGCCA
GAGTGTCACCCAGATAGAATGGAGATCGTCGCTTATGCGCTGGAGTTTGGTTTCATGCATGACGGTATGT
GCTGACTGTCTGGAGTTGCCAAACGAGGCTCATTCAAACAGATGTCATCGATACGGATGTCAACCATGCC
TCATTGGATGAGGTGGGACATACCTTGGATCAAAGTCGAACTGGCAAAATCGAAGACAAGGGCTCCGATG
GAAAGCGCCAAATGGTCACTCAAATCATCCGCGAAATGATGGCAATTGATCCAGAGAGAGCGATGACTGT
AGCGAAGAGCTGGGCCTCCGGCGTCCGACATTCAAGCAGACGGAAGGAGGACACGAACTTTAAGGCACTT
GAGCAGTATATACCCTACAGGGCCCTCGACGTCGGGTACATGCTCTGGCACGGCCTGGTCACCTTTGGCT
GCGCAATTACAATTCCCAACGAAGAAGAAGAAGAGGCAAAGAGGCTCATCATACCTGCGTTAGTCCAAGC
GTCGCTGCTGAACGACCTTTTCTCCTTCGAGAAGGAAAAGAACGACGCTAATGTCCAGAACGCTGTCTTG
ATTGTCATGAATGAGCATGGGTGTAGCGAAGAAGAAGCAAGAGATATCCTCAAGAAACGCATCCGCCTTG
AATGTGCCAACTACCTCCGCAATGTCAAAGAGACCAATGCGCGGGCGGATGTCAGTGATGAGTTGAAGAG
GTACATCAATGTCATGCAGTATACCCTTTCCGGCAACGCAGCCTGGAGTACGAATTGCCCGCGGTACAAC
GGACCAACCAAGTTTAATGAGTTGCAGTTGCTGAGAAGCGAGCACGGCCTGGCAAAATACCCGTCAAGGT
GGTCACAGGAGAACAGAACCAGCGGCCTCGTTGAGGGTGATTGCCACGAATCCAAGCCAAACGAGCTCAA
GAGGAAGAGGAATGGCGTCAGTGTAGATGACGAAATGAGGACGAATGGCACTAATGGCGCCAAGAAGCCA
GCGCATGTCTCGCAACCAAGCACGGATTCGATTGTTCTAGAGGATATGGTGCAGTTGGCGCGTACTTGCG
ATTTACCGGACTTGAGTGATACAGTGCGTTAGATGTATTCCTGCGCTGACGCAGCTGTCACTGACGGTGA
TTCCAGGTTATTCTCCAACCATACCGGTACCTTACCTCCCTCCCCTCTAAGGGTTTCCGAGACCAAGCCA
TAGACTCCATCAATAAATGGCTGAAGGTGCCCCCGAAGTCGGTGAAGATGATCAAAGACGTCGTCAAGAT
GCTGCATAGTGCATCTCTCATGTGAGTCCTTGCCCTCTTTCTTTTATCGCGCTTTTCTAGGGTCTGACAA
CCCCAGGCTCGATGATCTCGAAGACAACTCTCCATTACGTCGTGGCAAGCCCTCTACCCATAGTATCTAC
GGCATGGCCCAGACAGTCAATAGCGCAACGTACCAATACATCACAGCTACAGATATAACCGCCCAACTCC
AGAACTCAGAAACCTTTCATATCTTCGTTGAAGAGTTACAGCAGCTGCACGTGGGGCAGAGCTACGACCT
CTACTGGACGCACAACACGCTCTGCCCAACCATCGCTGAGTATTTGAAAATGGTTGACATGAAGACGGGC
GGTCTATTTCGCATGTTGACGCGGATGATGATCGCCGAGAGCCCGGTCGTCGATAAGGTTCCCAACAGTG
ATATGAATTTGTTTAGTTGCCTCATTGGACGCTTCTTCCAGATCCGCGACGACTATCAAAATCTCGCTTC
AGCTGACTACGCAAAGGCGAAGGGGTTCGCCGAGGATCTCGACGAAGGGAAATATTCCTTCACGCTGATC
CACTGCATTCAGACTCTGGAGTCAAAGCCCGAGCTCGCAGGGGAGATGATGCAGTTGCGGGCATTCCTTA
TGAAAAGAAGGCATGAAGGCAAACTTAGCCAAGAGGCTAAGCAAGAGGTGTTAGTAACCATGAAGAAAAC
AGAAAGCTTGCAATACACGCTCAGCGTTCTGCGGGAACTGCACAGCGAGTTGGAGAAGGAAGTTGAAAAT
TTAGAGGCGAAGTTTGGCGAGGAGAACTTCACTCTTAGAGTGATGCTAGAGTTGCTGAAGGTGTAACCCG
ATCTGTAGTAGCTCGTGAAGGGTGGAGAGTATATGATGGTACTGCTATTCAATCTGGCATTGGACAGTGA
GTTTGAGTTTGATGTACAGTTGGAGTCGTTACTGCTGTCATCCCCTTATACTCTTCGATTGTTTTTCGAA
CCCTAACGCCAAGCACGCTAGTCTATTATAGGAAAGGATCCACTACCCGAATCGATAGAACTACTCATTT
TTATATAGAAGTCAGAATTCATGGTGTTTTGATCATTTTAAATTTTTATATGGCGGGTGGTGGGCAACTC
GCTTGCGCGGGCAACTCGCTTACCGATTACGTTAGGGCTGATATTTACGTAAAAATCGTCAAGGGATGCA
AGACCAAAGTAGTAAAACCCCGGAGTCAACAGCATCCAAGCCCAAGTCCTTCACGGAGAAACCCCAGCGT
CCACATCACGAGCGAAGGACCACCTCTAGGCATCGGACGCACCATCCAATTAGAAGCAGCAAAGCGAAAC
AGCCCAAGAAAAAGGTCGGCCCGTCGGCCTTTTCTGCAACGCTGATCACGGGCAGCGATCCAACCAACAC
CCTCCAGAGTGACTAGGGGCGGAAATTTAAAGGGATTAATTTCCACTCAACCACAAATCACAGTCGTCCC
CGGTATTGTCCTGCAGAATGCAATTTAAACTCTTCTGCGAATCGCTTGGATTCCCCGCCCCTGGCCGTAG
AGCTTAAAGTATGTCCCTTGTCGATGCGATGTATCACAACATATAAATACTAGCAAGGGATGCCATGCTT
GGAGGATAGCAACCGACAACATCACATCAAGCTCTCCCTTCTCTGAACAATAAACCCCACAGAAGGCATT
TATGAGTTTGGGACCCGGTGGCTTCGAGGCTACCCCCAACAGTGTGATGCCTTCCGACGCTTCACTACAC
AATCAGTCCCACCACACCGACAGCCTCACAAACAACGACAGCATCGCCAGTACCGAACAGAGGGAAAAAG
AGGTCCATCAGCTCGCCAGGAAGTACACACAAAACAGCGTCTACTCAACTACCAGCCAGAACCCTTTTGC
AGCTGAACCTGGATCTAAACTTGACCCCAATGGCGGCAATTTCAGTGCGCGCGCTTGGGCAAAGGCCATG
CTGCAGACACATACCGACGACAACCAGGCACATCCTCTCCGCACACTAGGTGTATCCTTTAGCAACCTGA
ATGTGTACGGTTTCGGATTCGACACCGACTACCAGAAGAGCGTTGGCAACATCTGGCTAGAGGCGGTCGG
CCTCGTCAGGAAGCTCATGGGCCAACGCGAGCGCAAGATCGAGATCCTACGCGATTTGGAGGGACTGGTC
GAGGCTGGAGAGATGCTTGTCGTCCTTGGTCCTCCCGGAGCAGGATGCTCAACCTTCTTGAAGACCCTTA
CTGGACAAACTCACGGCTTCTACGTCGATGATAAATCGAACCTCAATTACCAAGGTAAGGCTTAGATGCC
TTTTGAACTCGCTGCCTCCCACTGACACGCTTCAGGTGTGACTCCCAAGCAGCTGATCAAGAACTTCCGA
GGAGAAGCCATCTATACCGCTGAAGTCGACGTTCACTTCCCCAACATCACTGTTGGAGATACTCTTTTCT
TCGCTGCTCGCGCGCGAGCCCCGCGTCATATTCCTGGAGGCGCTACCATCGACCAGTATGCCGAACACAT
GCGCGACGTCATTATGGCCAGCTTCGGCATCAGCCACACGAAGAACACCATTGTCGGAAACGATTTCATT
CGCGGAGTATCTGGAGGAGAGCGCAAGCGTGTCAGTATTTCCGAAGCCTGTCTCAGCCAGGCGCCGCTGC
AATGTTGGGACAACTCGACCCGTGGTCTTGACAGCGCCAATGCTATCGAGTTTTGCAAGACGCTACGCAT
GCAAACCGAAATCAACGGAGCTACCGCCTGTGTTGCCATCTACCAAGCACCTCAAGCTGCCTACGACTAC
TTCGACAAAGTACTGGTTTTGTACAAGGGTCGCCAGATTTACTTTGGCCCTACCGCCCAGGCCAAGCAGT
ACTTCTTGAACATGGGTTTCGTCTGCCCCGATCGACAAACCGATGCCGATTTCCTCACTTCCATGACCAG
CCATCTTGAGCGTGTTGTGCAGCCTGGGTATGAGAACCAGGTTCCGCGAACGCCAGATGAGTTCGCTGCT
CGGTGGAAGGCCTCGCGCGAACGCGCAGAGCTCCTGAACCAGATTGAGATGTACAACTCGAAATACGCAA
CCGGTGGCGAGCATCTGGAACGATTCAAAGAATCCCGACGAGCCCAGCAAGCCAAGGCCCAGCGTGTATC
GTCGCCGTATACTCTGTCATACACTCAGCAAATCAAGCTGTGCCTCTGGCGCAGCTGGGTCCGATTAAAG
GGCGATCCTAGCATTACCATCTCTTCAGCCATGGGAAATGCCATCATTGCTCTGATTATCTCGAGTATGT
TCTTTAACCTCAAGGACGATACTTCGAGCTTTTTCCAGCGCGGCTCTCTCCTCTTCTTTGCCATTGTCAT
CAACGCCTTCAGTTCCGGTCTCGAAATGCTTACCCTCTACGCTCAAAGACCGATTGTCGAAAAGCACTCT
CGATTTGCTCTCTACCATCCGTCTGCCGAGGCCATCGCGTCTATGCTGATGGACCTGCCGTACAAGACCC
TCAACGCTATCTCATCTAACCTAATTCTCTACTTCATGACGAACTTGCGGAGAGAGCCTGGAAATTTCTT
CTTCTTCGTCTTTACCTCGTTTGTCCTCACCCTGACCATGTCCATGTTTTTCCGATCCATCGCATCCCTG
ACCAGGTCGCTCGTCGAGGCCCTGCCATTTGCCGCGATTTTGATCACGGGTCTCACAATGTACACTGGCT
TTACCATTCCAACATCTTACATGCCCGGCTGGTCTCGCTGGATGGCCTACATTGATCCCATCGCATACGG
ATTCGAGTCCATCATGGTCAACGAGTTCTCCGGCCGCGAATTCCTTTGCGTCAACTACGTTCCTGCGGGT
CCCAGCTACAATGTTGGTGGCAACAACCGTGTGTGTTCCACCGTCGGATCCGTTCCCGGACAGCCCTTTG
TCCTCGGCGACGACTACATCAGGTCTACATACGGCTATGAGGCCAGCCGCAAGTGGAGGAACGTCGGCAT
CATCTTTGCTTTCATGGTCATTCTCTGCGCCATCTACCTGGTTGCTTCAGACTTTATCACCGAGAAGAAG
TCCAAGGGTGAAATCCTCGTCTTCCGCCGTGGACACAAGAACCTCGACAGGAGCACTGGCCAGGATGATG
TCGAAGGCGGCAGCGAGCGCACCACTACTGCGGCAAACACCAAGTCCGACGACATTGCCATTATTGAGCA
ACAAACTGCCATTTTCCAGTGGAAGGACATTTGCTACGATATCCAGATCCAAAAGGAACGCCGTAGGATT
CTTGATCACGTTGACGGATGGGTCAAACCAGGTACCTTGACGGCCCTCATGGGTGTCTCTGGAGCCGGAA
AGACTACGCTTTTGGATGTTCTCGCTAGTCGTACCACCATGGGTGTTATCTCTGGCGAAATGCTGGTTGA
TGGCAAGGAGCGAGACGATTCGTTCCAGCGCAAGACTGGTTATGCCCAACAACAGGATCTCCACTTGAGC
ACTGCTACCGTTCGCGAGGCTCTTACCTTCTCCGCTCTTCTTCGCCAGCCCGCTCACATTCCTCGCGAAG
AGAAGATTGCCTATGTTACTGAAGTCATTAAGCTCCTTGAGATGACCGAGTTCGCCGACGCTGTTGTTGG
TATCCCCGGCGAGGGCCTCAATGTTGAACAACGTAAACGACTGACAATCGGTGTCGAGCTTGCCGCTCGG
CCAGCTCTGCTTCTCTTCCTCGACGAACCCACTTCTGGTCTTGATTCTCAGACATCATGGGCGATTCTCG
ACCTCCTGGACAAGCTCAAGAAAAACGGTCAGGCCATTCTTTGCACCATCCACCAGCCGTCGGCCATGCT
GTTCCAGCGATTCGATCGCCTGCTCTTCCTCAAGTCCGGTGGCCAGACTGTGTACTACGGCGACGTTGGC
GAGAACTCCAAGATCCTCATCGACTACTTCACGCGCAACGGCGGACCTCCATGCCCGCCTGCCGCCAACC
CCGCAGAATGGATGCTCGAGGTTATCGGCGCAGCTCCCGGATCCCACACTGACATTGACTGGCACGACAC
CTGGCGCAAGTCGCCCGAATACGCATACGTTCAAGCGCACCTCGCTGAGCTCAAGGAAGAGCGCTCTCGC
ATGACAGACCTAAGCCGCACCGCCTCCCGGCAGGCACACGACGCCGCCAGCTTCCGAGAGTTCGCTGCGC
CCTTTTGGGCGCAATTCTACGAGGTGCAACTGCGCGTGTTCCAGCAGCTCTGGCGCACACCGACGTACAT
CTACTCCAAAGCCTTCCTCTGCGTCAGCACGTCCCTCTACGTTGGCTTCTCGCTCTACAACACGCCCAAC
ACGCTGCAGGGCCTGCAAAACCAAATGTTCGCCATCTTCACCCTCTTCTTCCTCTTTGGCCAGTTCATCC
AGCAAATCATGCCGCACTTTGTCGCCCAGCGCGCGCTGTACGAGGCGCGCGAACGGCCCTCCAAGACGTA
CTCGTGGAAAGCCTTCATCATGTCCAACATCATTGTCGAGCTCCCCTGGAACACGCTCATGTCCGTCCTG
CTCTTCCTCTGCTGGTACTACCCCATCGGGTTGTCGCACAACGCCGAGGCCACCGACTCGACGGCGCTGC
GCGGCGCCCAAATGTGGCTCTTCGTCTGGGTCTTCCTCATGTTCGCCTCGACCTTTGCCCACTTTATGAT
TGCCGCCCTGGACACGGCCGAGAACGCGGGCAACATGGGCAACCTGCTCTTCACGCTCTGCGTCATCTTC
TGCGGCATCCTCACCACCCCCGAGCAGATGCCGCGCTTCTGGATCTTCATGTACCGCGTCTCGCCCTTTA
CCTATCTCGTCGGCGGCATGATGGCCGTCGGCGTCGCCGACTCGTCCGTTACCTGTGCCGCAAACGAGTA
TCTGCATTTCGACCCCGTCAACGGCACCTGCGGCGAGTACATGGCACAGTACCAGGCCATGGCCGGTGGC
TACGTCCAGAACCCCAGTGCCACGTCCAACTGCGCTTTCTGCCCCATGGGCGACACCAACGTCTTCCTCA
AGACGGTCCATGCAGAGTACTCGAATGTCTGGCGCAACTTTGGCCTCATGTGGGTCTTTGTCGTTTTCAA
CGCCTTTGCCGCTTGTGGCTTGTACTACTGGGCCCGTGTGCCCAAGCGCCCGACGATTGAGAAGGAGGCG
GCCCCGATTCGCGCAGAGGGTTCGCTAGATAGCGAGACGGTGGTTGGAAGGACTTCTGCTGTCGAGCAGC
AGGATGCTGAGAAGAGAGCTGCATTTTAGCCGGGGATCTGTAGTAGCTCGTGAAGGGTGGAGAGTATATG
ATGGTACTGCTATTCAATCTGGCATTGGACAGTGAGTTTGAGTTTGATGTACAGTTGGAGTCGTTACTGC
TGTCATCCCCTTATACTCTTCGATTGTTTTTCGAACCCTAACGCCAAGCACGCTAGTCTATTATAGGAAA
GGATCCCAGGAAACAGCTATGACCATGATTACGATATCATGGTGTTTTGATCATTTTAAATTTTTATATG
GCGGGTGGTGGGCAACTCGCTTGCGCGGGCAACTCGCTTACCGATTACGTTAGGGCTGATATTTACGTAA
AAATCGTCAAGGGATGCAAGACCAAAGTAGTAAAACCCCGGAGTCAACAGCATCCAAGCCCAAGTCCTTC
ACGGAGAAACCCCAGCGTCCACATCACGAGCGAAGGACCACCTCTAGGCATCGGACGCACCATCCAATTA
GAAGCAGCAAAGCGAAACAGCCCAAGAAAAAGGTCGGCCCGTCGGCCTTTTCTGCAACGCTGATCACGGG
CAGCGATCCAACCAACACCCTCCAGAGTGACTAGGGGCGGAAATTTAAAGGGATTAATTTCCACTCAACC
ACAAATCACAGTCGTCCCCGGTATTGTCCTGCAGAATGCAATTTAAACTCTTCTGCGAATCGCTTGGATT
CCCCGCCCCTGGCCGTAGAGCTTAAAGTATGTCCCTTGTCGATGCGATGTATCACAACATATAAATACTA
GCAAGGGATGCCATGCTTGGAGGATAGCAACCGACAACATCACATCAAGCTCTCCCTTCTCTGAACAATA
AACCCCACAGCAAGCTCCGAATTCGAATCGATTTGAGCTAGATGTCTTCTATACAGTTGCAAAAGTACCT
TGATCTCCTGCCTGAGAATGCCATTCTCAACGCAGGTATCGCCATCGCAGGACTCAGCGCAGCCTATGCT
ATTGGCTTGGTGATCTACCGCCTTTACCTCTCTCCCATCTCCAAGTTCCCCGGTCCCAAGATCGCTGCAG
CAACCTTCTGGTACGAGCTGTACTACGATGTCATCCACAAGGGACAGTACTTCCACAAGATCGAGGAGAT
GCACGAAAAGTATGGTACGTACCACGACAGCTTTCCCCGATACCCCGGATCCTCGTTGTGCAAACCCCTC
TACCCGGTAGACCGTAAATTACACGAATTCTAACGTCAATGCTTAGGCCCGATTGTAAGGATCAACCCCC
ACGAGCTGTCCATCCGCGATCCCGACTACTACGATGAGCTCTACGTCTCTGGCTCTGTCCGCCCCAGCGA
CCGTTACGAGGGTTTCGTCAATGGTGTCGTCGACTTCGAGGGCTCTCACTTGGCCACTGTGGCCCACGAG
CTTCACCGCAAGAGGAGAAAGCCTCTCGACCCTTACTTCTCCCGCGCCGGTGTCAACAGGCTGGAGCCCA
TGGTCGCCGATCTCACCGAGGAGCTCGTTGTCAAGCGTTTTGAAGAGTTCAAGGGCACTGGCAAGGTCGT
CAGGCTCGACCACGCCTTCACTGCCTACTCTGGCGATATCATCAGCGCTCTCTGCATCGACGAACCACCC
CACTTCACCTCCACCCCTGACTTCACTCCCAGCTGGTTCGATCTTTTCCACAGTGGTGTCGTTACACTCC
CTCTCTTCATGGGTCTCCCTTGGCTTATCCAGTAAGGAACATCCCACACCCGCAAAGCCTACATGTGCTA
ATTAGTATAGCCTTATCCGTCTTATCCCCGAGTCTATCCTCGCTGTCATCGACCCTGGTGCGCAGAACTG
GAACACCTTCAGGATGGTACGTTCAGTTCCTCAACCACAAGTCCGAATATTGCAGCCATACTAACTGTTT
GGCAGATGTGCTATGACAGCATCAAGGACACCAAGCGTGAGAAGGGCGCCCAGCCCACCAAGGATACCTC
GCTTCTCGGCCGCCCTACCCTCTTCCGTCACCTTGTCAACAGCGATCTCCCCGCCTCCGAGCTTTCCGAT
GAGCGTCTCCTCCGTGAGGCTCAGGTCCTCATCGGCTCCGGCACCATGACCACCGCTGGTACCATGTGCT
TCCTTGTCTACTACATCAAGTCCAACCCCGAGATCCACCGCCGTCTGACCGAAGAGCTCAAGCCCATCAT
GGAGGGATACCCCCACAAGAAGCCTAGCTGGGCTGAGATCGAAAAGGCCGAGTACCTCCAAGCCGTTCTC
AAGGAAGGTCTTCGGTACGTCCCTCCCCCACAAGATGATCCACACCCAAACACACACATAGATGATTGGA
AAACTAACACACTACACTAATAGTCTGAGCTTCGGTACCATTCACCGCCGCCCACGTGTCTCTCCCAACC
AGCCCCTGCAGTTCAAGGAGTGGGTCATCCCCGCTGGCGTCCCCGTCGGCATGTCCGCCTACTTCCAGCA
CACGGACCCCAAGATCTTCCCCAACCCCCACGAGTTCAACCCCGACAGGTGGCTCAGCAACGTCACTCCT
GCCATGAAGAAGAACTACGTTCCCTTCTCCAAGGGCTCCCGCCACTGCCTCGGAATGAAGTAAGTTTTTT
CCTCTCCCTTCTTTCTCTCTCACATACAACGAAACTAACGAGCATTTTCCAGTCTTGCCTACTGCGAACT
CAACTACATCATCGCCACCATGTTCCGTCCTGGTGCCGTCGACTTCGACCTCTTCGAGACCACCGAGTTG
GATGTCAAGCCCACACACGACATGGTTGTCCCTCTGCCCAGCCTCAAGTCCAAGGGCTTCAAGGTCAAGT
TCAACTAGGGGTTGCCTTAATCTGGTGTGGGATGGACTTTGAATCGTTTCACAATTAAATTGTAGATACT
TATAGAATACGTGGCGAGAAAAACTCAAGTCGTCGCCTCTTCTCGTCTGTAGGCCTGCTGTCAAGTATCC
CATCATAGGTTGTCTCCTCAACTGCACATCCTCAATCCCAATACAGTGCAGGTCAAAGAAGATTTGGAAT
AAATTCTTCGAGCATCGAGATCTAGCTTAGCCCAGTTGTGAGGTTATGTATAGCGTTTCGTCTTGATATA
TTTGTAATTCCACGGTCAATTAATTCATTGAGCTGTCATTCATCTCGCGAACCGAACCGATACCATGCCA
CTCTGCATACTAACGGGATGCTTCGACCTTTTTCAGTTCCTCCCTGCAGTCAAACCAACAATATTAGTAC
CATGTCTCGACGTAATATCAACAGCCACAATGGCACCGAACGCCTAGCAACTGCTGGAGCTGTGGCCACC
ACGGCCACCATAGGGGACTAATACGCACTTCAACTGCTTCGAGAAGTCCTCAGCGGCATCATCGTCATCC
CAGCTCTCTTCCCAAAGGTGACCATTAGCGCCGTTTGCTGATCCAGAAGCTTGTTCGGTTTCTTCTTGTG
GCCAGTCTGTAGATGGAAACCGTCGGTCAGCGCAACTCTCATCTCACGAAGCAATCGAAGCTTCCAGTAA
TGCAATCAGGTCGCTGGTCTTCCTTGCTATTTTCACCGGGCGGAATCCACTATTATTGTCTGACCTTCAA
CGGGGAAATCCTCGAATTCATCGTCTTCCTCCAACACGGGGGGCTTCTGCTGTTGGGGTTGCTGTGAAGC
TTCGGGCTTATCGTGGGATTGTGTTGAGTTCGACATGGTGGGTGGGGGTGAGAGAACGATGCGTTTGGAG
TATTAGGCGATAGACCAGATATGTTTTCAAAAGTGGATATTCAGGAAGGGCTCGAATGTGAGAGAGCCGA
AGCTAGGGTGAGCCACCGCCGTGAGGCTGGTTGACATGAATAGCCCGCCAATCAATCCATCTAGAATCCC
AGCTCCGAAGCTCAAGGTACTGACCAAAACCAAGATGAACGCCACATACGGCAGATCACCCGTCCACCAA
ACGCCGACAAAGCAGCCGATGGATACAAACACCGAGATAATAAAGTGAGCCAGGCGCCAACGCCGCTGAG
ACCGTTCGCGTTGAACATAGGTGTGAATCATGTCGATGATACGATCATAGGTGTCTGGAGATAGGGCTGT
ATTCGGAACCACGGACTGGCGAAGTTTATTGTCTGTCAAGTTGTCCGCTTCAGAGGGACGCGGAGAGCGG
GTGATGGTGGCTTCGACGGCAAAATGGTCGCTCAGCGAGCAACGGAGCGTGGGATGACGCTGTGTCATGC
CGATATTGACGGACTCGACGGACCATTGGGGCGCAGGGAAGGCAGGCGGATATCCGCCGTCTCCGACAAA
GATATAATCCAGCCGTTTTCCCCTCGGACAGGGAGCATCCTTGTCGACAGCGATCTCCTCCCCCTTCTCT
AGCCGTTTGCGTTCCTCCTTGGTCCAGCGCCAGGTGTTGAATTTGCCGTCGCATGTGGCGCCGTTCACGT
GGAGGTTGAACTCGGCTGACGGGGTCGGTTTGCCTCGTTTCTGTTCAATGGGGTCGATGGGGGCGGCCAC
GGACGAGTCTGGGTATATAGCCTGCCATACATCCTGGACGGGACTATGGGCGCGGATAAGCTGGTGTGCG
AACGACGACGGCACCATATTAAAGTCGCCCAGTCCAATGGCAAGGTGGCCTCTCTCTGCGGCGCCGCGCA
TCAACTTTGCGATTTCCCAAGCTTGCGCGGTGCGATGGCAGATATACGAATCATTCGGTTCCTTCTCGTA
AGGGGCGTGGAGATGCGTGCAGAACACTTCGGCGACGTCGCTGGCTCCGGGACCGAAGCGTACACGGGCA
CAGGCAACACCCTTCCCGACGTACCAGTCGCCGCGGAAGAGGGGATCCTCTAGAGTCGACCTGCAGGCAT
GCAAGCTTGGCGTAATCATGGTCATAGCTGTTTCCTGTGTGAAATTGTTATCCGCTCACAATTCCACACA
ACATACGAGCCGGAAGCATAAAGTGTAAAGCCTGGGGTGCCTAATGAGTGAGCTAACTCACATTAATTGC
GTTGCGCTCACTGCCCGCTTTCCAGTCGGGAAACCTGTCGTGCCAGCTGCATTAATGAATCGGCCAACGC
GCGGGGAGAGGCGGTTTGCGTATTGGGCGCTCTTCCGCTTCCTCGCTCACTGACTCGCTGCGCTCGGTCG
TTCGGCTGCGGCGAGCGGTATCAGCTCACTCAAAGGCGGTAATACGGTTATCCACAGAATCAGGGGATAA
CGCAGGAAAGAACATGTGAGCAAAAGGCCAGCAAAAGGCCAGGAACCGTAAAAAGGCCGCGTTGCTGGCG
TTTTTCCATAGGCTCCGCCCCCCTGACGAGCATCACAAAAATCGACGCTCAAGTCAGAGGTGGCGAAACC
CGACAGGACTATAAAGATACCAGGCGTTTCCCCCTGGAAGCTCCCTCGTGCGCTCTCCTGTTCCGACCCT
GCCGCTTACCGGATACCTGTCCGCCTTTCTCCCTTCGGGAAGCGTGGCGCTTTCTCATAGCTCACGCTGT
AGGTATCTCAGTTCGGTGTAGGTCGTTCGCTCCAAGCTGGGCTGTGTGCACGAACCCCCCGTTCAGCCCG
ACCGCTGCGCCTTATCCGGTAACTATCGTCTTGAGTCCAACCCGGTAAGACACGACTTATCGCCACTGGC
AGCAGCCACTGGTAACAGGATTAGCAGAGCGAGGTATGTAGGCGGTGCTACAGAGTTCTTGAAGTGGTGG
CCTAACTACGGCTACACTAGAAGAACAGTATTTGGTATCTGCGCTCTGCTGAAGCCAGTTACCTTCGGAA
AAAGAGTTGGTAGCTCTTGATCCGGCAAACAAACCACCGCTGGTAGCGGTGGTTTTTTTGTTTGCAAGCA
GCAGATTACGCGCAGAAAAAAAGGATCTCAAGAAGATCCTTTGATCTTTTCTACGGGGTCTGACGCTCAG
TGGAACGAAAACTCACGTTAAGGGATTTTGGTCATGAGATTATCAAAAAGGATCTTCACCTAGATCCTTT
TAAATTAAAAATGAAGTTTTAAATCAATCTAAAGTATATATGAGTAAACTTGGTCTGACAGTTACCAATG
CTTAATCAGTGAGGCACCTATCTCAGCGATCTGTCTATTTCGTTCATCCATAGTTGCCTGACTCCCCGTC
GTGTAGATAACTACGATACGGGAGGGCTTACCATCTGGCCCCAGTGCTGCAATGATACCGCGAGACCCAC
GCTCACCGGCTCCAGATTTATCAGCAATAAACCAGCCAGCCGGAAGGGCCGAGCGCAGAAGTGGTCCTGC
AACTTTATCCGCCTCCATCCAGTCTATTAATTGTTGCCGGGAAGCTAGAGTAAGTAGTTCGCCAGTTAAT
AGTTTGCGCAACGTTGTTGCCATTGCTACAGGCATCGTGGTGTCACGCTCGTCGTTTGGTATGGCTTCAT
TCAGCTCCGGTTCCCAACGATCAAGGCGAGTTACATGATCCCCCATGTTGTGCAAAAAAGCGGTTAGCTC
CTTCGGTCCTCCGATCGTTGTCAGAAGTAAGTTGGCCGCAGTGTTATCACTCATGGTTATGGCAGCACTG
CATAATTCTCTTACTGTCATGCCATCCGTAAGATGCTTTTCTGTGACTGGTGAGTACTCAACCAAGTCAT
TCTGAGAATAGTGTATGCGGCGACCGAGTTGCTCTTGCCCGGCGTCAATACGGGATAATACCGCGCCACA
TAGCAGAACTTTAAAAGTGCTCATCATTGGAAAACGTTCTTCGGGGCGAAAACTCTCAAGGATCTTACCG
CTGTTGAGATCCAGTTCGATGTAACCCACTCGTGCACCCAACTGATCTTCAGCATCTTTTACTTTCACCA
GCGTTTCTGGGTGAGCAAAAACAGGAAGGCAAAATGCCGCAAAAAAGGGAATAAGGGCGACACGGAAATG
TTGAATACTCATACTCTTCCTTTTTCAATATTATTGAAGCATTTATCAGGGTTATTGTCTCATGAGCGGA
TACATATTTGAATGTATTTAGAAAAATAAACAAATAGGGGTTCCGCGCACATTTCCCCGAAAAGTGCCAC
CTGACGTCTAAGAAACCATTATTATCATGACATTAACCTATAAAAATAGGCGTATCACGAGGCCCTTTCG
TC
